Addgene plasmid #170614: p663-UBC-miniTurbo-V5-TESK1_IDG-K
Purpose: Gateway destination clone of TESK1 (human) tagged with N-terminal miniTurbo-V5 for generating protein-proximity networks using proximity-dependent biotinylation proteomics
Depositing lab: Ben Major. Depositing organization: Washington University in Saint Louis.
Backbone
  Vector backbone: pDest663
  Backbone manufacturer: PEL
  Backbone size w/o insert (bp): 9019
  Vector type: Mammalian Expression, Lentiviral ; Gateway Destination
  Selectable markers: Puromycin
Growth in bacteria
  Bacterial resistance: Ampicillin, 100 μg/mL
  Growth temperature: 30°C
  Growth strain: NEB Stable
  Copy number: Low Copy
Gene/Insert
  Gene/Insert name: miniTurbo-V5-TESK1 (alt name: miniTurbo-V5)
  Species: H. sapiens (human)
  Entrez Gene: TESK1
  Promoter: Ubiquitin
  Tag / fusion protein: miniTurbo-V5 (N terminal on insert)
  Cloning method: Gateway Cloning
  Sequencing primers: 5′ TGAAGCTCCGGTTTTGAACT; 3′ AATAGACCCGTGAAGCTGATC
Terms and licenses: Academic/Nonprofit Terms; Industry Terms: Not Available to Industry
Depositor comments: These plasmids were generated as part of the Illuminating the Druggable Genome (IDG) program sponsored by the NIH Common Fund. The goal of this program is to identify, gather, and distribute information and resources for proteins that currently are not well-studied yet belong to commonly drug-targeted protein families: protein kinases, non-olfactory G-protein coupled receptors (GPCRs), and ion channels. The IDG program is designed to develop fundamental research tools for understudied proteins, elucidate their function, and disseminate the IDG-related resources and data to the greater scientific community. These lentiviral gateway destination plasmids were generated, as part of the Kinase-Data and Resource Generating Center (DRGC), using the single fragment or multisite gateway cloning technology. They were used for generating proteomics-based protein-interaction and protein-proximity networks that can be accessed through the kinase-DRGC website https://darkkinome.org/. Each plasmid has either an N- or C-terminal fusion protein (Flag/ V5/V5-miniTurbo/V5-TurboID/miniTurbo-V5/TurboID-V5) tagged understudied kinase driven under either a CMV or Ubiquitin (UBC) promoter. All inserts in the pENTR plasmids used to generate the deposited destination plasmids were end-sequenced and insert size validated prior to multi-site gateway cloning. The combined insert size of the single fragment or three fragment destination plasmids were confirmed by restriction digestion (BsrGI, and EcoRV for pDest667; BsrGI, EcoRV, and BstZ17I for pDest663; and BsrGI for pHAGE) and all plasmids were partially sequenced to ensure in-frame ORFs and fusion tags.
How to cite: p663-UBC-miniTurbo-V5-TESK1_IDG-K was a gift from Ben Major (Addgene plasmid # 170614 ; http://n2t.net/addgene:170614 ; RRID:Addgene_170614)
