[The description below was written by a language model from this plasmid's Addgene catalogue record and pLannotate feature annotations shown in this document.]
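Description:
p663-UBC-miniTurbo-V5-TESK1_IDG-K is a lentiviral mammalian expression clone built on the pDest663 backbone by multisite Gateway recombination, carrying human TESK1 fused at its N-terminus to the miniTurbo biotin ligase and a V5 epitope. The transfer-vector architecture is third-generation in style: an RSV promoter drives a truncated HIV-1 5' LTR, followed by the Ψ packaging signal with a partial gag sequence, the RRE for Rev-dependent nuclear export of the genomic RNA, and the cPPT/CTS. A second truncated LTR followed by an SV40 poly(A) signal closes the viral unit. In bacteria the plasmid is maintained through a ColE1/pUC-type origin and ampicillin resistance. The catalogue entry nevertheless lists it as low copy and names a recombination-tolerant strain, as is common for repeat-containing lentiviral plasmids. An f1 ori, an SV40 ori and remnants of a lac/T7/T3 cloning region are also present.

Within the provirus, the human ubiquitin C promoter sits between attB4 and attB5 sites and drives the miniTurbo coding sequence. An attB1 site links miniTurbo to the TESK1 open reading frame, which ends at attB2. These sites reflect the three-fragment assembly of promoter, tag and kinase. The V5 tag is recorded in the catalogue but was not separately annotated in the feature table; it presumably lies between miniTurbo and attB1. A WPRE downstream enhances transcript expression, and a mouse PGK promoter drives puromycin N-acetyltransferase for selecting transduced cells.

The construct was produced within a programme on understudied kinases. It is intended for stable expression of the tagged kinase so that miniTurbo biotinylates nearby proteins, which can then be used to map proximity networks by proteomics.
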