Features (pLannotate 1.2.2; 32 found; start..end, strand, type, name):
     56..655     +  CDS            PuroR: puromycin N-acetyltransferase; pac from Streptomyces alboniger; confers resistance to puromycin
    723..860     +  CDS            nef (fragment): NEF_HV1LA - Experimental evidence at protein level: Swiss-Prot protein existence level 1. Extracellular Nef protein targets CD4(+) T-lymphocytes for apoptosis by interacting with CXCR4 surface receptors. From Human immunodeficiency virus type 1 group M subtype B (isolate Lai) (HIV-1).
    846..1026    +  LTR            5' LTR (truncated): truncated 5' long terminal repeat (LTR) from HIV-1
   1098..1219    +  polyA_signal   SV40 poly(A) signal: SV40 polyadenylation signal
   1259..1394    +  rep_origin     SV40 ori: SV40 origin of replication
   1415..1433    -  promoter       T7 promoter: promoter for bacteriophage T7 RNA polymerase
   1441..1596    +  CDS            lacZα (fragment): LacZα fragment of β-galactosidase; lacZ fragment
   1601..2029    +  rep_origin     f1 ori (sequence partly withheld): f1 bacteriophage origin of replication; arrow indicates direction of (+) strand synthesis
   2082..2186    +  promoter       AmpR promoter: bla
   2187..3047    +  CDS            AmpR: β-lactamase; bla; confers resistance to ampicillin, carbenicillin, and related antibiotics
   3218..3806    +  rep_origin     ori: high-copy-number ColE1/pMB1/pBR322/pUC origin of replication
   3989..4081    +  CDS            lacI (fragment): lac repressor; lacI; The lac repressor binds to the lac operator to inhibit transcription in E. coli. This inhibition can be relieved by adding lactose or isopropyl-β-D-thiogalactopyranoside (IPTG).
   4094..4115    +  protein_bind   CAP binding site: CAP binding activates transcription in the presence of cAMP. E. coli catabolite activator protein
   4130..4160    +  promoter       lac promoter: promoter for the E. coli lac operon
   4164..4186    +  protein_bind   lac operator (fragment): The lac repressor binds to the lac operator to inhibit transcription in E. coli. This inhibition can be relieved by adding lactose or isopropyl-β-D-thiogalactopyranoside (IPTG). lac repressor encoded by lacI
   4229..4247    +  promoter       T3 promoter: promoter for bacteriophage T3 RNA polymerase
   4275..4501    +  promoter       RSV promoter: Rous sarcoma virus enhancer/promoter
   4502..4682    +  LTR            5' LTR (truncated): truncated 5' long terminal repeat (LTR) from HIV-1
   4729..4854    +  misc_feature   HIV-1 Ψ: packaging signal of human immunodeficiency virus type 1
   4838..5201    +  CDS            HIV-1 gag (fragment): gag protein from human immunodeficiency virus 1; gag
   5347..5580    +  misc_feature   RRE: The Rev response element (RRE) of HIV-1 allows for Rev-dependent mRNA export from the nucleus to the cytoplasm.
   5957..6057    +  CDS            Rev (fragment): human immunodeficiency virus 1 (HIV-1) Rev protein; rev; enhances nuclear export of unspliced and incompletely spliced viral mRNAs
   6076..6192    +  misc_feature   cPPT/CTS: central polypurine tract and central termination sequence of HIV-1
   6226..6246    +  protein_bind   attB4: mutant version of attB; core recombination site for the Gateway® BP reaction BP Clonase™
   6246..7457    +  promoter       UbC promoter: human ubiquitin C promoter
   7461..7479    -  protein_bind   attB5 (fragment): mutant version of attB; core recombination site for the Gateway® BP reaction BP Clonase™
   7494..8264    +  CDS            miniTurbo: N-terminally truncated mutant of the E. coli biotin ligase BioID engineered for improved catalytic efficiency (Branon et al., 2018)
   8313..8337    +  protein_bind   attB1: mutant version of attB; recombination site for the Gateway® BP reaction BP Clonase™
   8343..10220   +  CDS            TESK1: TESK1_HUMAN - Experimental evidence at protein level: Swiss-Prot protein existence level 1. Dual specificity protein kinase activity catalyzing autophosphorylation and phosphorylation of exogenous substrates on both serine/threonine and tyrosine residues (By similarity). Regulates the cellular cytoskeleton by enhancing actin stress fiber formation via phosphorylation of cofilin and by preventing microtubule breakdown via inhibition of TAOK1/MARKK kinase activity (By similarity). Inhibits podocyte motility via regulation of actin cytoskeletal dynamics and phosphorylation of CFL1 (By similarity)
  10225..10249   -  protein_bind   attB2: mutant version of attB; recombination site for the Gateway® BP reaction BP Clonase™
  10279..10867   +  misc_feature   WPRE: woodchuck hepatitis virus posttranscriptional regulatory element
  10881..35      +  promoter       PGK promoter (across the origin): mouse phosphoglycerate kinase 1 promoter
>Addgene plasmid #170614 | p663-UBC-miniTurbo-V5-TESK1_IDG-K | addgene full sequence | sequence record 335986 | Addgene NGS Result
CGCTGTTCTCCTCTTCCTCATCTCCGGGCCTTTCGACCTGCAGCCCAAGCTTACCATGACCGAGTACAAG
CCCACGGTGCGCCTCGCCACCCGCGACGACGTCCCCAGGGCCGTACGCACCCTCGCCGCCGCGTTCGCCG
ACTACCCCGCCACGCGCCACACCGTCGATCCGGACCGCCACATCGAGCGGGTCACCGAGCTGCAAGAACT
CTTCCTCACGCGCGTCGGGCTCGACATCGGCAAGGTGTGGGTCGCGGACGACGGCGCCGCGGTGGCGGTC
TGGACCACGCCGGAGAGCGTCGAAGCGGGGGCGGTGTTCGCCGAGATCGGCCCGCGCATGGCCGAGTTGA
GCGGTTCCCGGCTGGCCGCGCAGCAACAGATGGAAGGCCTCCTGGCGCCGCACCGGCCCAAGGAGCCCGC
GTGGTTCCTGGCCACCGTCGGCGTCTCGCCCGACCACCAGGGCAAGGGTCTGGGCAGCGCCGTCGTGCTC
CCCGGAGTGGAGGCGGCCGAGCGCGCCGGGGTGCCCGCCTTCCTGGAGACCTCCGCGCCCCGCAACCTCC
CCTTCTACGAGCGGCTCGGCTTCACCGTCACCGCCGACGTCGAGGTGCCCGAAGGACCGCGCACCTGGTG
CATGACCCGCAAGCCCGGTGCCTGACGCCCGCCCCACGACCCGCAGCGCCCGACCGAAAGGAGCGCACGA
CCCCATGCATCTCGAGGGCCCGGTACCTTTAAGACCAATGACTTACAAGGCAGCTGTAGATCTTAGCCAC
TTTTTAAAAGAAAAGGGGGGACTGGAAGGGCTAGCTCACTCCCAACGAAGACAAGATCTGCTTTTTGCTT
GTACTGGGTCTCTCTGGTTAGACCAGATCTGAGCCTGGGAGCTCTCTGGCTAACTAGGGAACCCACTGCT
TAAGCCTCAATAAAGCTTGCCTTGAGTGCTTCAAGTAGTGTGTGCCCGTCTGTTGTGTGACTCTGGTAAC
TAGAGATCCCTCAGACCCTTTTAGTCAGTGTGGAAAATCTCTAGCAGTAGTAGTTCATGTCATCTTATTA
TTCAGTATTTATAACTTGCAAAGAAATGAATATCAGAGAGTGAGAGGAACTTGTTTATTGCAGCTTATAA
TGGTTACAAATAAAGCAATAGCATCACAAATTTCACAAATAAAGCATTTTTTTCACTGCATTCTAGTTGT
GGTTTGTCCAAACTCATCAATGTATCTTATCATGTCTGGCTCTAGCTATCCCGCCCCTAACTCCGCCCAT
CCCGCCCCTAACTCCGCCCAGTTCCGCCCATTCTCCGCCCCATGGCTGACTAATTTTTTTTATTTATGCA
GAGGCCGAGGCCGCCTCGGCCTCTGAGCTATTCCAGAAGTAGTGAGGAGGCTTTTTTGGAGGCCTAGGGA
CGTACCCAATTCGCCCTATAGTGAGTCGTATTACGCGCGCTCACTGGCCGTCGTTTTACAACGTCGTGAC
TGGGAAAACCCTGGCGTTACCCAACTTAATCGCCTTGCAGCACATCCCCCTTTCGCCAGCTGGCGTAATA
GCGAAGAGGCCCGCACCGATCGCCCTTCCCAACAGTTGCGCAGCCTGAATGGCGAATGGG
[124 nt withheld, positions 1601-1724]
C
[91 nt withheld, positions 1726-1816]
A
[49 nt withheld, positions 1818-1866]
CCTTTGACGTTGGAGTCCACGTTCTTT
[37 nt withheld, positions 1894-1930]
ACCCTATCTCGGTCTATTCTTTTGATTTATAAGGGATTTTGCCGATTTCGGCCTATTGGTTAAAAAATGA
GCTGATTTAACAAAAATTTAACGCGAATTTTAACAAAATATTAACGCTTACAATTTAGGTGGCACTTTTC
GGGGAAATGTGCGCGGAACCCCTATTTGTTTATTTTTCTAAATACATTCAAATATGTATCCGCTCATGAG
ACAATAACCCTGATAAATGCTTCAATAATATTGAAAAAGGAAGAGTATGAGTATTCAACATTTCCGTGTC
GCCCTTATTCCCTTTTTTGCGGCATTTTGCCTTCCTGTTTTTGCTCACCCAGAAACGCTGGTGAAAGTAA
AAGATGCTGAAGATCAGTTGGGTGCACGAGTGGGTTACATCGAACTGGATCTCAACAGCGGTAAGATCCT
TGAGAGTTTTCGCCCCGAAGAACGTTTTCCAATGATGAGCACTTTTAAAGTTCTGCTATGTGGCGCGGTA
TTATCCCGTATTGACGCCGGGCAAGAGCAACTCGGTCGCCGCATACACTATTCTCAGAATGACTTGGTTG
AGTACTCACCAGTCACAGAAAAGCATCTTACGGATGGCATGACAGTAAGAGAATTATGCAGTGCTGCCAT
AACCATGAGTGATAACACTGCGGCCAACTTACTTCTGACAACGATCGGAGGACCGAAGGAGCTAACCGCT
TTTTTGCACAACATGGGGGATCATGTAACTCGCCTTGATCGTTGGGAACCGGAGCTGAATGAAGCCATAC
CAAACGACGAGCGTGACACCACGATGCCTGTAGCAATGGCAACAACGTTGCGCAAACTATTAACTGGCGA
ACTACTTACTCTAGCTTCCCGGCAACAATTAATAGACTGGATGGAGGCGGATAAAGTTGCAGGACCACTT
CTGCGCTCGGCCCTTCCGGCTGGCTGGTTTATTGCTGATAAATCTGGAGCCGGTGAGCGTGGGTCTCGCG
GTATCATTGCAGCACTGGGGCCAGATGGTAAGCCCTCCCGTATCGTAGTTATCTACACGACGGGGAGTCA
GGCAACTATGGATGAACGAAATAGACAGATCGCTGAGATAGGTGCCTCACTGATTAAGCATTGGTAACTG
TCAGACCAAGTTTACTCATATATACTTTAGATTGATTTAAAACTTCATTTTTAATTTAAAAGGATCTAGG
TGAAGATCCTTTTTGATAATCTCATGACCAAAATCCCTTAACGTGAGTTTTCGTTCCACTGAGCGTCAGA
CCCCGTAGAAAAGATCAAAGGATCTTCTTGAGATCCTTTTTTTCTGCGCGTAATCTGCTGCTTGCAAACA
AAAAAACCACCGCTACCAGCGGTGGTTTGTTTGCCGGATCAAGAGCTACCAACTCTTTTTCCGAAGGTAA
CTGGCTTCAGCAGAGCGCAGATACCAAATACTGTTCTTCTAGTGTAGCCGTAGTTAGGCCACCACTTCAA
GAACTCTGTAGCACCGCCTACATACCTCGCTCTGCTAATCCTGTTACCAGTGGCTGCTGCCAGTGGCGAT
AAGTCGTGTCTTACCGGGTTGGACTCAAGACGATAGTTACCGGATAAGGCGCAGCGGTCGGGCTGAACGG
GGGGTTCGTGCACACAGCCCAGCTTGGAGCGAACGACCTACACCGAACTGAGATACCTACAGCGTGAGCT
ATGAGAAAGCGCCACGCTTCCCGAAGGGAGAAAGGCGGACAGGTATCCGGTAAGCGGCAGGGTCGGAACA
GGAGAGCGCACGAGGGAGCTTCCAGGGGGAAACGCCTGGTATCTTTATAGTCCTGTCGGGTTTCGCCACC
TCTGACTTGAGCGTCGATTTTTGTGATGCTCGTCAGGGGGGCGGAGCCTATGGAAAAACGCCAGCAACGC
GGCCTTTTTACGGTTCCTGGCCTTTTGCTGGCCTTTTGCTCACATGTTCTTTCCTGCGTTATCCCCTGAT
TCTGTGGATAACCGTATTACCGCCTTTGAGTGAGCTGATACCGCTCGCCGCAGCCGAACGACCGAGCGCA
GCGAGTCAGTGAGCGAGGAAGCGGAAGAGCGCCCAATACGCAAACCGCCTCTCCCCGCGCGTTGGCCGAT
TCATTAATGCAGCTGGCACGACAGGTTTCCCGACTGGAAAGCGGGCAGTGAGCGCAACGCAATTAATGTG
AGTTAGCTCACTCATTAGGCACCCCAGGCTTTACACTTTATGCTTCCGGCTCGTATGTTGTGTGGAATTG
TGAGCGGATAACAATTTCACACAGGAAACAGCTATGACCATGATTACGCCAAGCGCGCAATTAACCCTCA
CTAAAGGGAACAAAAGCTGGAGCTGCAAGCTTAATGTAGTCTTATGCAATACTCTTGTAGTCTTGCAACA
TGGTAACGATGAGTTAGCAACATGCCTTACAAGGAGAGAAAAAGCACCGTGCATGCCGATTGGTGGAAGT
AAGGTGGTACGATCGTGCCTTATTAGGAAGGCAACAGACGGGTCTGACATGGATTGGACGAACCACTGAA
TTGCCGCATTGCAGAGATATTGTATTTAAGTGCCTAGCTCGATACATAAACGGGTCTCTCTGGTTAGACC
AGATCTGAGCCTGGGAGCTCTCTGGCTAACTAGGGAACCCACTGCTTAAGCCTCAATAAAGCTTGCCTTG
AGTGCTTCAAGTAGTGTGTGCCCGTCTGTTGTGTGACTCTGGTAACTAGAGATCCCTCAGACCCTTTTAG
TCAGTGTGGAAAATCTCTAGCAGTGGCGCCCGAACAGGGACTTGAAAGCGAAAGGGAAACCAGAGGAGCT
CTCTCGACGCAGGACTCGGCTTGCTGAAGCGCGCACGGCAAGAGGCGAGGGGCGGCGACTGGTGAGTACG
CCAAAAATTTTGACTAGCGGAGGCTAGAAGGAGAGAGATGGGTGCGAGAGCGTCAGTATTAAGCGGGGGA
GAATTAGATCGCGATGGGAAAAAATTCGGTTAAGGCCAGGGGGAAAGAAAAAATATAAATTAAAACATAT
AGTATGGGCAAGCAGGGAGCTAGAACGATTCGCAGTTAATCCTGGCCTGTTAGAAACATCAGAAGGCTGT
AGACAAATACTGGGACAGCTACAACCATCCCTTCAGACAGGATCAGAAGAACTTAGATCATTATATAATA
CAGTAGCAACCCTCTATTGTGTGCATCAAAGGATAGAGATAAAAGACACCAAGGAAGCTTTAGACAAGAT
AGAGGAAGAGCAAAACAAAAGTAAGACCACCGCACAGCAAGCGGCCGCTGATCTTCAGACCTGGAGGAGG
AGATATGAGGGACAATTGGAGAAGTGAATTATATAAATATAAAGTAGTAAAAATTGAACCATTAGGAGTA
GCACCCACCAAGGCAAAGAGAAGAGTGGTGCAGAGAGAAAAAAGAGCAGTGGGAATAGGAGCTTTGTTCC
TTGGGTTCTTGGGAGCAGCAGGAAGCACTATGGGCGCAGCGTCAATGACGCTGACGGTACAGGCCAGACA
ATTATTGTCTGGTATAGTGCAGCAGCAGAACAATTTGCTGAGGGCTATTGAGGCGCAACAGCATCTGTTG
CAACTCACAGTCTGGGGCATCAAGCAGCTCCAGGCAAGAATCCTGGCTGTGGAAAGATACCTAAAGGATC
AACAGCTCCTGGGGATTTGGGGTTGCTCTGGAAAACTCATTTGCACCACTGCTGTGCCTTGGAATGCTAG
TTGGAGTAATAAATCTCTGGAACAGATTTGGAATCACACGACCTGGATGGAGTGGGACAGAGAAATTAAC
AATTACACAAGCTTAATACACTCCTTAATTGAAGAATCGCAAAACCAGCAAGAAAAGAATGAACAAGAAT
TATTGGAATTAGATAAATGGGCAAGTTTGTGGAATTGGTTTAACATAACAAATTGGCTGTGGTATATAAA
ATTATTCATAATGATAGTAGGAGGCTTGGTAGGTTTAAGAATAGTTTTTGCTGTACTTTCTATAGTGAAT
AGAGTTAGGCAGGGATATTCACCATTATCGTTTCAGACCCACCTCCCAACCCCGAGGGGACCCGACAGGC
CCGAAGGAATAGAAGAAGAAGGTGGAGAGAGAGACAGAGACAGATCCATTCGATTAGTGAACGGATCTCG
ACGGTATCGGTTAACTTTTAAAAGAAAAGGGGGGATTGGGGGGTACAGTGCAGGGGAAAGAATAGTAGAC
ATAATAGCAACAGACATACAAACTAAAGAATTACAAAAACAAATTACAAAATTCAAAATTTTATCGTCCA
GTGTGGTGGAATTCTGCAGATATCACAACTTTGTATAGAAAAGTTGGCCTCCGCGCCGGGTTTTGGCGCC
TCCCGCGGGCGCCCCCCTCCTCACGGCGAGCGCTGCCACGTCAGACGAAGGGCGCAGCGAGCGTCCTGAT
CCTTCCGCCCGGACGCTCAGGACAGCGGCCCGCTGCTCATAAGACTCGGCCTTAGAACCCCAGTATCAGC
AGAAGGACATTTTAGGACGGGACTTGGGTGACTCTAGGGCACTGGTTTTCTTTCCAGAGAGCGGAACAGG
CGAGGAAAAGTAGTCCCTTCTCGGCGATTCTGCGGAGGGATCTCCGTGGGGCGGTGAACGCCGATGATTA
TATAAGGACGCGCCGGGTGTGGCACAGCTAGTTCCGTCGCAGCCGGGATTTGGGTCGCGGTTCTTGTTTG
TGGATCGCTGTGATCGTCACTTGGTGAGTAGCGGGCTGCTGGGCTGGCCGGGGCTTTCGTGGCCGCCGGG
CCGCTCGGTGGGACGGAAGCGTGTGGAGAGACCGCCAAGGGCTGTAGTCTGGGTCCGCGAGCAAGGTTGC
CCTGAACTGGGGGTTGGGGGGAGCGCAGCAAAATGGCGGCTGTTCCCGAGTCTTGAATGGAAGACGCTTG
TGAGGCGGGCTGTGAGGTCGTTGAAACAAGGTGGGGGGCATGGTGGGCGGCAAGAACCCAAGGTCTTGAG
GCCTTCGCTAATGCGGGAAAGCTCTTATTCGGGTGAGATGGGCTGGGGCACCATCTGGGGACCCTGACGT
GAAGTTTGTCACTGACTGGAGAACTCGGTTTGTCGTCTGTTGCGGGGGCGGCAGTTATGGCGGTGCCGTT
GGGCAGTGCACCCGTACCTTTGGGAGCGCGCGCCCTCGTCGTGTCGTGACGTCACCCGTTCTGTTGGCTT
ATAATGCAGGGTGGGGCCACCTGCCGGTAGGTGTGCGGTAGGCTTTTCTCCGTCGCAGGACGCAGGGTTC
GGGCCTAGGGTAGGCTCTCCTGAATCGACAGGCGCCGGACCTCTGGTGAGGGGAGGGATAAGTGAGGCGT
CAGTTTCTTTGGTCGGTTTTATGTACCTATCTTCTTAAGTAGCTGAAGCTCCGGTTTTGAACTATGCGCT
CGGGGTTGGCGAGTGTGTTTTGTGAAGTTTTTTAGGCACCTTTTGAAATGTAATCATTTGGGTCAATATG
TAATTTTCAGTGTTAGACTAGTAAATTGTCCGCTAAATTCTGGCCGTTTTTGGCTTTTTTGTTAGACGGC
CAACTTTTGTATACAAAGTGGGCCACCATGGGAATCCCGCTGCTGAACGCTAAACAGATTCTGGGACAGC
TGGACGGCGGGAGCGTGGCAGTCCTGCCTGTGGTCGACTCCACCAATCAGTACCTGCTGGATCGAATCGG
CGAGCTGAAGAGTGGGGATGCTTGCATTGCAGAATATCAGCAGGCAGGGAGAGGAAGCAGAGGGAGGAAA
TGGTTCTCTCCTTTTGGAGCTAACCTGTACCTGAGTATGTTTTGGCGCCTGAAGCGGGGACCAGCAGCAA
TCGGCCTGGGCCCGGTCATCGGAATTGTCATGGCAGAAGCGCTGCGAAAGCTGGGAGCAGACAAGGTGCG
AGTCAAATGGCCCAATGACCTGTATCTGCAGGATAGAAAGCTGGCAGGCATCCTGGTGGAGCTGGCCGGA
ATAACAGGCGATGCTGCACAGATCGTCATTGGCGCCGGGATTAACGTGGCTATGAGGCGCGTGGAGGAAA
GCGTGGTCAATCAGGGCTGGATCACACTGCAGGAAGCAGGGATTAACCTGGACAGGAATACTCTGGCCGC
TATGCTGATCCGAGAGCTGCGGGCAGCCCTGGAACTGTTCGAGCAGGAAGGCCTGGCTCCATATCTGTCA
CGGTGGGAGAAGCTGGATAACTTCATCAATAGACCCGTGAAGCTGATCATTGGGGACAAAGAGATTTTCG
GGATTAGCCGGGGGATTGATAAACAGGGAGCCCTGCTGCTGGAACAGGACGGAGTTATCAAACCCTGGAT
GGGCGGAGAAATCAGTCTGCGGTCTGCCGAAAAGGCTAGCGGCAAGCCCATCCCCAACCCCCTGCTGGGC
CTGGACAGCACCACAAGTTTGTACAAAAAAGCAGGCTCCACCATGGCCGGGGAACGGCCCCCACTGCGGG
GCCCTGGGCCCGGGCCTGGAGAGGTGCCGGGGGAGGGGCCCCCGGGGCCGGGGGGCACGGGCGGAGGCCC
GGGCCGGGGCCGCCCCTCCTCCTACCGGGCTCTCCGCAGCGCCGTGTCTAGCCTGGCGCGTGTGGACGAT
TTTCACTGCGCGGAGAAGATCGGGGCCGGCTTCTTCTCTGAGGTCTACAAGGTTCGGCACCGACAGTCAG
GGCAAGTCATGGTGCTGAAGATGAACAAGCTCCCCAGTAACCGGGGCAACACACTACGGGAAGTGCAGCT
GATGAACCGGCTCAGGCACCCCAACATCCTAAGGTTCATGGGAGTCTGTGTGCACCAGGGACAGCTGCAC
GCTCTTACAGAGTATATGAATGGGGGGACATTGGAACAGCTGCTCAGCTCCCCTGAACCCCTATCCTGGC
CGGTCAGGCTCCACCTGGCCCTGGACATTGCCCGAGGCCTGCGGTACCTGCACTCCAAAGGTGTATTTCA
CCGCGACCTCACATCCAAGAACTGTCTAGTCCGACGGGAAGATCGAGGCTTCACCGCTGTCGTGGGTGAC
TTCGGGCTGGCCGAAAAGATTCCTGTGTATAGGGAGGGGGCAAGGAAGGAGCCATTGGCCGTGGTGGGCT
CCCCATACTGGATGGCTCCAGAGGTGTTACGGGGTGAGCTGTATGATGAGAAGGCTGATGTCTTTGCCTT
CGGGATTGTCCTCTGTGAGCTCATCGCCCGAGTACCTGCAGACCCTGACTACCTACCACGCACTGAGGAC
TTTGGCCTGGATGTGCCTGCTTTCCGAACTCTGGTGGGGGATGACTGCCCACTGCCTTTCTTGCTCCTGG
CCATCCACTGCTGCAACCTGGAACCCAGCACCCGTGCCCCCTTCACCGAAATTACCCAGCACCTGGAATG
GATCCTGGAGCAGCTGCCTGAGCCAGCCCCACTCACCAGGACCGCCCTGACACACAATCAGGGCTCTGTT
GCAAGAGGGGGTCCCTCTGCCACGCTTCCCAGGCCAGATCCCCGGCTTTCCCGAAGCCGGTCAGACCTCT
TCCTGCCCCCATCACCAGAATCACCCCCCAACTGGGGGGACAATCTGACTCGAGTCAACCCCTTCTCACT
ACGGGAAGACCTCAGGGGTGGCAAGATCAAGCTCTTAGACACACCCAGCAAGCCAGTCCTGCCTCTTGTG
CCACCATCACCATTCCCATCCACTCAGCTGCCCTTGGTGACCACTCCGGAGACCCTGGTCCAGCCTGGGA
CACCTGCCCGCCGCTGCCGCTCACTACCCTCATCCCCCGAGCTCCCCCGCCGTATGGAGACAGCACTGCC
AGGTCCTGGCCCTCCCGCTGTGGGCCCCTCGGCTGAAGAGAAGATGGAGTGCGAGGGCAGCAGCCCTGAG
CCGGAACCTCCAGGGCCAGCGCCCCAGCTGCCTCTGGCTGTGGCCACAGACAACTTCATCAGCACCTGTT
CCTCGGCCTCCCAACCCTGGTCCCCTAGATCAGGACCCGTCCTCAATAACAATCCCCCAGCTGTGGTGGT
GAACTCCCCACAAGGCTGGGCTGGGGAGCCCTGGAACCGGGCCCAGCATAGCCTGCCCCGGGCGGCAGCC
CTGGAGCGGACAGAACCCTCGCCACCCCCTTCAGCTCCCCGGGAGCCCGATGAGGGGCTGCCCTGTCCTG
GCTGCTGCCTCGGCCCCTTCAGCTTTGGCTTCCTGTCCATGTGCCCCCGCCCCACACCAGCTGTTGCCCG
CTACCGCAACCTGAACTGTGAGGCGGGCAGTCTCCTCTGCCACCGAGGGCACCACGCCAAGCCACCCACA
CCCAGCCTGCAGCTGCCTGGGGCACGCTCTTAGGACCCAGCTTTCTTGTACAAAGTGGTGATATCCAGCA
CAGTGGCGGCCGCTCGACAATCAACCTCTGGATTACAAAATTTGTGAAAGATTGACTGGTATTCTTAACT
ATGTTGCTCCTTTTACGCTATGTGGATACGCTGCTTTAATGCCTTTGTATCATGCTATTGCTTCCCGTAT
GGCTTTCATTTTCTCCTCCTTGTATAAATCCTGGTTGCTGTCTCTTTATGAGGAGTTGTGGCCCGTTGTC
AGGCAACGTGGCGTGGTGTGCACTGTGTTTGCTGACGCAACCCCCACTGGTTGGGGCATTGCCACCACCT
GTCAGCTCCTTTCCGGGACTTTCGCTTTCCCCCTCCCTATTGCCACGGCGGAACTCATCGCCGCCTGCCT
TGCCCGCTGCTGGACAGGGGCTCGGCTGTTGGGCACTGACAATTCCGTGGTGTTGTCGGGGAAGCTGACG
TCCTTTCCATGGCTGCTCGCCTGTGTTGCCACCTGGATTCTGCGCGGGACGTCCTTCTGCTACGTCCCTT
CGGCCCTCAATCCAGCGGACCTTCCTTCCCGCGGCCTGCTGCCGGCTCTGCGGCCTCTTCCGCGTCTTCG
CCTTCGCCCTCAGACGAGTCGGATCTCCCTTTGGGCCGCCTCCCCGCCTGGAATTCTACCGGGTAGGGGA
GGCGCTTTTCCCAAGGCAGTCTGGAGCATGCGCTTTAGCAGCCCCGCTGGGCACTTGGCGCTACACAAGT
GGCCTCTGGCCTCGCACACATTCCACATCCACCGGTAGGCGCCAACCGGCTCCGTTCTTTGGTGGCCCCT
TCGCGCCACCTTCTACTCCTCCCCTAGTCAGGAAGTTCCCCCCCGCCCCGCAGCTCGCGTCGTGCAGGAC
GTGACAAATGGAAGTAGCACGTCTCACTAGTCTCGTGCAGATGGACAGCACCGCTGAGCAATGGAAGCGG
GTAGGCCTTTGGGGCAGCGGCCAATAGCAGCTTTGCTCCTTCGCTTTCTGGGCTCAGAGGCTGGGAAGGG
GTGGGTCCGGGGGCGGGCTCAGGGGCGGGCTCAGGGGCGGGGCGGGCGCCCGAAGGTCCTCCGGAGGCCC
GGCATTCTGCACGCTTCAAAAGCGCACGTCTGCCG
